>Addgene plasmid #80069 | pLV-ER GFP | depositor full sequence | sequence record 154194 | pLV-ER GFP sequence 7781 bps
AATGTAGTCTTATGCAATACTCTTGTAGTCTTGCAACATGGTAACGATGAGTTAGCAACATGCCTTACAA
GGAGAGAAAAAGCACCGTGCATGCCGATTGGTGGAAGTAAGGTGGTACGATCGTGCCTTATTAGGAAGGC
AACAGACGGGTCTGACATGGATTGGACGAACCACTGAATTGCCGCATTGCAGAGATATTGTATTTAAGTG
CCTAGCTCGATACATAAACGGGTCTCTCTGGTTAGACCAGATCTGAGCCTGGGAGCTCTCTGGCTAACTA
GGGAACCCACTGCTTAAGCCTCAATAAAGCTTGCCTTGAGTGCTTCAAGTAGTGTGTGCCCGTCTGTTGT
GTGACTCTGGTAACTAGAGATCCCTCAGACCCTTTTAGTCAGTGTGGAAAATCTCTAGCAGTGGCGCCCG
AACAGGGACTTGAAAGCGAAAGGGAAACCAGAGGAGCTCTCTCGACGCAGGACTCGGCTTGCTGAAGCGC
GCACGGCAAGAGGCGAGGGGCGGCGACTGGTGAGTACGCCAAAAATTTTGACTAGCGGAGGCTAGAAGGA
GAGAGATGGGTGCGAGAGCGTCAGTATTAAGCGGGGGAGAATTAGATCGCGATGGGAAAAAATTCGGTTA
AGGCCAGGGGGAAAGAAAAAATATAAATTAAAACATATAGTATGGGCAAGCAGGGAGCTAGAACGATTCG
CAGTTAATCCTGGCCTGTTAGAAACATCAGAAGGCTGTAGACAAATACTGGGACAGCTACAACCATCCCT
TCAGACAGGATCAGAAGAACTTAGATCATTATATAATACAGTAGCAACCCTCTATTGTGTGCATCAAAGG
ATAGAGATAAAAGACACCAAGGAAGCTTTAGACAAGATAGAGGAAGAGCAAAACAAAAGTAAGACCACCG
CACAGCAAGCGGCCGCTGATCTTCAGACCTGGAGGAGGAGATATGAGGGACAATTGGAGAAGTGAATTAT
ATAAATATAAAGTAGTAAAAATTGAACCATTAGGAGTAGCACCCACCAAGGCAAAGAGAAGAGTGGTGCA
GAGAGAAAAAAGAGCAGTGGGAATAGGAGCTTTGTTCCTTGGGTTCTTGGGAGCAGCAGGAAGCACTATG
GGCGCAGCGTCAATGACGCTGACGGTACAGGCCAGACAATTATTGTCTGGTATAGTGCAGCAGCAGAACA
ATTTGCTGAGGGCTATTGAGGCGCAACAGCATCTGTTGCAACTCACAGTCTGGGGCATCAAGCAGCTCCA
GGCAAGAATCCTGGCTGTGGAAAGATACCTAAAGGATCAACAGCTCCTGGGGATTTGGGGTTGCTCTGGA
AAACTCATTTGCACCACTGCTGTGCCTTGGAATGCTAGTTGGAGTAATAAATCTCTGGAACAGATTTGGA
ATCACACGACCTGGATGGAGTGGGACAGAGAAATTAACAATTACACAAGCTTAATACACTCCTTAATTGA
AGAATCGCAAAACCAGCAAGAAAAGAATGAACAAGAATTATTGGAATTAGATAAATGGGCAAGTTTGTGG
AATTGGTTTAACATAACAAATTGGCTGTGGTATATAAAATTATTCATAATGATAGTAGGAGGCTTGGTAG
GTTTAAGAATAGTTTTTGCTGTACTTTCTATAGTGAATAGAGTTAGGCAGGGATATTCACCATTATCGTT
TCAGACCCACCTCCCAACCCCGAGGGGACCCGACAGGCCCGAAGGAATAGAAGAAGAAGGTGGAGAGAGA
GACAGAGACAGATCCATTCGATTAGTGAACGGATCTCGACGGTATCGGTTAACTTTTAAAAGAAAAGGGG
GGATTGGGGGGTACAGTGCAGGGGAAAGAATAGTAGACATAATAGCAACAGACATACAAACTAAAGAATT
ACAAAAACAAATTACAAAATTCAAAATTTTATCGATAAGCTTGGGAGTTCCGCGTTACATAACTTACGGT
AAATGGCCCGCCTGGCTGACCGCCCAACGACCCCCGCCCATTGACGTCAATAATGACGTATGTTCCCATA
GTAACGCCAATAGGGACTTTCCATTGACGTCAATGGGTGGAGTATTTACGGTAAACTGCCCACTTGGCAG
TACATCAAGTGTATCATATGCCAAGTACGCCCCCTATTGACGTCAATGACGGTAAATGGCCCGCCTGGCA
TTATGCCCAGTACATGACCTTATGGGACTTTCCTACTTGGCAGTACATCTACGTATTAGTCATCGCTATT
ACCATGGTGATGCGGTTTTGGCAGTACATCAATGGGCGTGGATAGCGGTTTGACTCACGGGGATTTCCAA
GTCTCCACCCCATTGACGTCAATGGGAGTTTGTTTTGGCACCAAAATCAACGGGACTTTCCAAAATGTCG
TAACAACTCCGCCCCATTGACGCAAATGGGCGGTAGGCGTGTACGGTGGGAGGTCTATATAAGCAGAGCT
CGTTTAGTGAACCGTCAGATCGCCTGGAGACGCCATCCACGCTGTTTTGACCTCCATAGAAGACACCGCC
CGGGCGTACGGGATCCCACCGGTGCTCGAGATGGTGAGCAAGGGCGCCGAGCTGTTCACCGGCATCGTGC
CCATCCTGATCGAGCTGAATGGCGATGTGAATGGCCACAAGTTCAGCGTGAGCGGCGAGGGCGAGGGCGA
TGCCACCTACGGCAAGCTGACCCTGAAGTTCATCTGCACCACCGGCAAGCTGCCTGTGCCCTGGCCCACC
CTGGTGACCACCCTGAGCTACGGCGTGCAGTGCTTCTCACGCTACCCCGATCACATGAAGCAGCACGACT
TCTTCAAGAGCGCCATGCCTGAGGGCTACATCCAGGAGCGCACCATCTTCTTCGAGGATGACGGCAACTA
CAAGTCGCGCGCCGAGGTGAAGTTCGAGGGCGATACCCTGGTGAATCGCATCGAGCTGACCGGCACCGAT
TTCAAGGAGGATGGCAACATCCTGGGCAATAAGATGGAGTACAACTACAACGCCCACAATGTGTACATCA
TGACCGACAAGGCCAAGAATGGCATCAAGGTGAACTTCAAGATCCGCCACAACATCGAGGATGGCAGCGT
GCAGCTGGCCGACCACTACCAGCAGAATACCCCCATCGGCGATGGCCCTGTGCTGCTGCCCGATAACCAC
TACCTGTCCACCCAGAGCGCCCTGTCCAAGGACCCCAACGAGAAGCGCGATCACATGATCTACTTCGGCT
TCGTGACCGCCGCCGCCATCACCCACGGCATGGATGAGCTGTACAAGTCCGGACTCAGATCT
[288 nt withheld, positions 3283-3570]
TAGTCTAGACCTGCAGGGTCGACTCCGGATGATCAGGGCCCTGTACAGATATCGACAATCAACCTCTGGA
TTACAAAATTTGTGAAAGATTGACTGGTATTCTTAACTATGTTGCTCCTTTTACGCTATGTGGATACGCT
GCTTTAATGCCTTTGTATCATGCTATTGCTTCCCGTATGGCTTTCATTTTCTCCTCCTTGTATAAATCCT
GGTTGCTGTCTCTTTATGAGGAGTTGTGGCCCGTTGTCAGGCAACGTGGCGTGGTGTGCACTGTGTTTGC
TGACGCAACCCCCACTGGTTGGGGCATTGCCACCACCTGTCAGCTCCTTTCCGGGACTTTCGCTTTCCCC
CTCCCTATTGCCACGGCGGAACTCATCGCCGCCTGCCTTGCCCGCTGCTGGACAGGGGCTCGGCTGTTGG
GCACTGACAATTCCGTGGTGTTGTCGGGGAAGCTGACGTCCTTTCCATGGCTGCTCGCCTGTGTTGCCAC
CTGGATTCTGCGCGGGACGTCCTTCTGCTACGTCCCTTCGGCCCTCAATCCAGCGGACCTTCCTTCCCGC
GGCCTGCTGCCGGCTCTGCGGCCTCTTCCGCGTCTTCGCCTTCGCCCTCAGACGAGTCGGATCTCCCTTT
GGGCCGCCTCCCCGCCTGGAATTCGAGCTCGGTACCTTTAAGACCAATGACTTACAAGGCAGCTGTAGAT
CTTAGCCACTTTTTAAAAGAAAAGGGGGGACTGGAAGGGCTAATTCACTCCCAACGAAGACAAGATCTGC
TTTTTGCTTGTACTGGGTCTCTCTGGTTAGACCAGATCTGAGCCTGGGAGCTCTCTGGCTAACTAGGGAA
CCCACTGCTTAAGCCTCAATAAAGCTTGCCTTGAGTGCTTCAAGTAGTGTGTGCCCGTCTGTTGTGTGAC
TCTGGTAACTAGAGATCCCTCAGACCCTTTTAGTCAGTGTGGAAAATCTCTAGCAGTAGTAGTTCATGTC
ATCTTATTATTCAGTATTTATAACTTGCAAAGAAATGAATATCAGAGAGTGAGAGGAACTTGTTTATTGC
AGCTTATAATGGTTACAAATAAAGCAATAGCATCACAAATTTCACAAATAAAGCATTTTTTTCACTGCAT
TCTAGTTGTGGTTTGTCCAAACTCATCAATGTATCTTATCATGTCTGGCTCTAGCTATCCCGCCCCTAAC
TCCGCCCATCCCGCCCCTAACTCCGCCCAGTTCCGCCCATTCTCCGCCCCATGGCTGACTAATTTTTTTT
ATTTATGCAGAGGCCGAGGCCGCCTCGGCCTCTGAGCTATTCCAGAAGTAGTGAGGAGGCTTTTTTGGAG
GCCTAGGGACGTACCCAATTCGCCCTATAGTGAGTCGTATTACGCGCGCTCACTGGCCGTCGTTTTACAA
CGTCGTGACTGGGAAAACCCTGGCGTTACCCAACTTAATCGCCTTGCAGCACATCCCCCTTTCGCCAGCT
GGCGTAATAGCGAAGAGGCCCGCACCGATCGCCCTTCCCAACAGTTGCGCAGCCTGAATGGCGAATGGG
[124 nt withheld, positions 5110-5233]
C
[91 nt withheld, positions 5235-5325]
A
[49 nt withheld, positions 5327-5375]
CCTTTGACGTTGGAGTCCACGTTCTTT
[37 nt withheld, positions 5403-5439]
ACCCTATCTCGGTCTATTCTTTTGATTTATAAGGGATTTTGCCGATTTCGGCCTATTGGTTAAAAAATGA
GCTGATTTAACAAAAATTTAACGCGAATTTTAACAAAATATTAACGCTTACAATTTAGGTGGCACTTTTC
GGGGAAATGTGCGCGGAACCCCTATTTGTTTATTTTTCTAAATACATTCAAATATGTATCCGCTCATGAG
ACAATAACCCTGATAAATGCTTCAATAATATTGAAAAAGGAAGAGTATGAGTATTCAACATTTCCGTGTC
GCCCTTATTCCCTTTTTTGCGGCATTTTGCCTTCCTGTTTTTGCTCACCCAGAAACGCTGGTGAAAGTAA
AAGATGCTGAAGATCAGTTGGGTGCACGAGTGGGTTACATCGAACTGGATCTCAACAGCGGTAAGATCCT
TGAGAGTTTTCGCCCCGAAGAACGTTTTCCAATGATGAGCACTTTTAAAGTTCTGCTATGTGGCGCGGTA
TTATCCCGTATTGACGCCGGGCAAGAGCAACTCGGTCGCCGCATACACTATTCTCAGAATGACTTGGTTG
AGTACTCACCAGTCACAGAAAAGCATCTTACGGATGGCATGACAGTAAGAGAATTATGCAGTGCTGCCAT
AACCATGAGTGATAACACTGCGGCCAACTTACTTCTGACAACGATCGGAGGACCGAAGGAGCTAACCGCT
TTTTTGCACAACATGGGGGATCATGTAACTCGCCTTGATCGTTGGGAACCGGAGCTGAATGAAGCCATAC
CAAACGACGAGCGTGACACCACGATGCCTGTAGCAATGGCAACAACGTTGCGCAAACTATTAACTGGCGA
ACTACTTACTCTAGCTTCCCGGCAACAATTAATAGACTGGATGGAGGCGGATAAAGTTGCAGGACCACTT
CTGCGCTCGGCCCTTCCGGCTGGCTGGTTTATTGCTGATAAATCTGGAGCCGGTGAGCGTGGGTCTCGCG
GTATCATTGCAGCACTGGGGCCAGATGGTAAGCCCTCCCGTATCGTAGTTATCTACACGACGGGGAGTCA
GGCAACTATGGATGAACGAAATAGACAGATCGCTGAGATAGGTGCCTCACTGATTAAGCATTGGTAACTG
TCAGACCAAGTTTACTCATATATACTTTAGATTGATTTAAAACTTCATTTTTAATTTAAAAGGATCTAGG
TGAAGATCCTTTTTGATAATCTCATGACCAAAATCCCTTAACGTGAGTTTTCGTTCCACTGAGCGTCAGA
CCCCGTAGAAAAGATCAAAGGATCTTCTTGAGATCCTTTTTTTCTGCGCGTAATCTGCTGCTTGCAAACA
AAAAAACCACCGCTACCAGCGGTGGTTTGTTTGCCGGATCAAGAGCTACCAACTCTTTTTCCGAAGGTAA
CTGGCTTCAGCAGAGCGCAGATACCAAATACTGTTCTTCTAGTGTAGCCGTAGTTAGGCCACCACTTCAA
GAACTCTGTAGCACCGCCTACATACCTCGCTCTGCTAATCCTGTTACCAGTGGCTGCTGCCAGTGGCGAT
AAGTCGTGTCTTACCGGGTTGGACTCAAGACGATAGTTACCGGATAAGGCGCAGCGGTCGGGCTGAACGG
GGGGTTCGTGCACACAGCCCAGCTTGGAGCGAACGACCTACACCGAACTGAGATACCTACAGCGTGAGCT
ATGAGAAAGCGCCACGCTTCCCGAAGGGAGAAAGGCGGACAGGTATCCGGTAAGCGGCAGGGTCGGAACA
GGAGAGCGCACGAGGGAGCTTCCAGGGGGAAACGCCTGGTATCTTTATAGTCCTGTCGGGTTTCGCCACC
TCTGACTTGAGCGTCGATTTTTGTGATGCTCGTCAGGGGGGCGGAGCCTATGGAAAAACGCCAGCAACGC
GGCCTTTTTACGGTTCCTGGCCTTTTGCTGGCCTTTTGCTCACATGTTCTTTCCTGCGTTATCCCCTGAT
TCTGTGGATAACCGTATTACCGCCTTTGAGTGAGCTGATACCGCTCGCCGCAGCCGAACGACCGAGCGCA
GCGAGTCAGTGAGCGAGGAAGCGGAAGAGCGCCCAATACGCAAACCGCCTCTCCCCGCGCGTTGGCCGAT
TCATTAATGCAGCTGGCACGACAGGTTTCCCGACTGGAAAGCGGGCAGTGAGCGCAACGCAATTAATGTG
AGTTAGCTCACTCATTAGGCACCCCAGGCTTTACACTTTATGCTTCCGGCTCGTATGTTGTGTGGAATTG
TGAGCGGATAACAATTTCACACAGGAAACAGCTATGACCATGATTACGCCAAGCGCGCAATTAACCCTCA
CTAAAGGGAACAAAAGCTGGAGCTGCAAGCTT
Features (pLannotate 1.2.2; 27 found; start..end, strand, type, name):
      3..229     +  promoter       RSV promoter: Rous sarcoma virus enhancer/promoter
    230..410     +  LTR            5' LTR (truncated): truncated 5' long terminal repeat (LTR) from HIV-1
    457..582     +  misc_feature   HIV-1 Ψ: packaging signal of human immunodeficiency virus type 1
    566..929     +  CDS            HIV-1 gag (fragment): gag protein from human immunodeficiency virus 1; gag
   1075..1308    +  misc_feature   RRE: The Rev response element (RRE) of HIV-1 allows for Rev-dependent mRNA export from the nucleus to the cytoplasm.
   1685..1785    +  CDS            Rev (fragment): human immunodeficiency virus 1 (HIV-1) Rev protein; rev; enhances nuclear export of unspliced and incompletely spliced viral mRNAs
   1804..1920    +  misc_feature   cPPT/CTS: central polypurine tract and central termination sequence of HIV-1
   1943..2246    +  enhancer       CMV enhancer: human cytomegalovirus immediate early enhancer
   2247..2450    +  promoter       CMV promoter: human cytomegalovirus (CMV) immediate early promoter
   2551..3267    +  CDS            AcGFP1: AcGFP1 is a basic (constitutively fluorescent) green fluorescent protein, derived from Aequorea coerulescens.
   3283..3573    +  CDS            Sec61β (sequence partly withheld): human Sec61β subunit of the translocon in the endoplasmic reticulum; SEC61B
   3627..4215    +  misc_feature   WPRE: woodchuck hepatitis virus posttranscriptional regulatory element
   4232..4300    +  CDS            nef (fragment): NEF_HV1Z2 - Experimental evidence at protein level: Swiss-Prot protein existence level 1. Extracellular Nef protein targets CD4(+) T-lymphocytes for apoptosis by interacting with CXCR4 surface receptors. From Human immunodeficiency virus type 1 group M subtype D (isolate Z2/CDC-Z34) (HIV-1).
   4302..4535    +  LTR            3' LTR (ΔU3): self-inactivating 3' long terminal repeat (LTR) from HIV-1
   4607..4728    +  polyA_signal   SV40 poly(A) signal: SV40 polyadenylation signal
   4768..4903    +  rep_origin     SV40 ori: SV40 origin of replication
   4924..4942    -  promoter       T7 promoter: promoter for bacteriophage T7 RNA polymerase
   4950..5105    +  CDS            lacZα (fragment): LacZα fragment of β-galactosidase; lacZ fragment
   5110..5538    +  rep_origin     f1 ori (sequence partly withheld): f1 bacteriophage origin of replication; arrow indicates direction of (+) strand synthesis
   5591..5695    +  promoter       AmpR promoter: bla
   5696..6556    +  CDS            AmpR: β-lactamase; bla; confers resistance to ampicillin, carbenicillin, and related antibiotics
   6727..7315    +  rep_origin     ori: high-copy-number ColE1/pMB1/pBR322/pUC origin of replication
   7498..7590    +  CDS            lacI (fragment): lac repressor; lacI; The lac repressor binds to the lac operator to inhibit transcription in E. coli. This inhibition can be relieved by adding lactose or isopropyl-β-D-thiogalactopyranoside (IPTG).
   7603..7624    +  protein_bind   CAP binding site: CAP binding activates transcription in the presence of cAMP. E. coli catabolite activator protein
   7639..7669    +  promoter       lac promoter: promoter for the E. coli lac operon
   7677..7693    +  protein_bind   lac operator: The lac repressor binds to the lac operator to inhibit transcription in E. coli. This inhibition can be relieved by adding lactose or isopropyl-β-D-thiogalactopyranoside (IPTG). lac repressor encoded by lacI
   7738..7756    +  promoter       T3 promoter: promoter for bacteriophage T3 RNA polymerase
