[The description below was written by a language model from this plasmid's Addgene catalogue record and pLannotate feature annotations shown in this document.]
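Description:
pLV-ER GFP is a third-generation-style, self-inactivating HIV-1 lentiviral transfer plasmid built on the pLV MP2 backbone for expressing an endoplasmic reticulum-targeted green fluorescent protein in mammalian cells. It is maintained in E. coli through a high-copy ColE1/pUC-type origin and selected with ampicillin via the bla gene. The backbone also carries an f1 origin, an SV40 origin and poly(A) signal, T7 and T3 promoters, and remnants of lac sequences. The catalogue lists a total size of 7823 bp, whereas the annotated depositor sequence is 7781 nt, a small discrepancy the record does not explain.

The viral portion begins with an RSV promoter fused to a truncated 5' LTR, which drives Tat-independent transcription of the genomic RNA in packaging cells. This is followed by the Ψ packaging signal with a gag fragment, the Rev response element for nuclear export of the unspliced RNA, and the cPPT/CTS that aids nuclear import of the reverse-transcribed genome. The internal expression cassette uses the CMV enhancer and immediate early promoter to drive AcGFP1, from Aequorea coerulescens, fused at its C terminus to full-length human Sec61β (SEC61B). Sec61β is a subunit of the ER translocon, so the fusion anchors the fluorescent protein at the ER membrane. The insert was cloned between XhoI and XbaI sites. A WPRE downstream enhances transcript stability and expression, and the ΔU3 3' LTR inactivates LTR promoter activity after integration. No mammalian selection marker is annotated, so transduced cells are identified by fluorescence. The construct is used for lentiviral delivery of a stable ER marker for imaging ER morphology and localisation.
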