Addgene plasmid #80069: pLV-ER GFP
Purpose: To express and target GFP into the endoplasmic reticulum using lentivirus
Depositing lab: Pantelis Tsoulfas. Depositing organization: University of Miami.
Backbone
  Vector backbone: pLV MP2
  Backbone size w/o insert (bp): 6782
  Total vector size (bp): 7823
  Vector type: Mammalian Expression, Lentiviral
Growth in bacteria
  Bacterial resistance: Ampicillin, 100 μg/mL
  Growth temperature: 37°C
  Growth strain: NEB Stable
  Growth instructions: Use low salt LB, 5 grams of NaCl for both LB and LB agar
  Copy number: High Copy
Gene/Insert
  Gene/Insert name: ER GFP (alt names: AcGFP SEC61B; AcGFP Sec61 translocon beta subunit)
  Species: H. sapiens (human)
  Insert size (bp): 1041
  GenBank ID: NM_006808
  Entrez Gene: SEC61B
  Promoter: CMV
  Tag / fusion protein: GFP derived from Aequorea coerulescens on the NH2 terminus fused to the full length of SEC61B (C terminal on insert)
  Cloning method: Restriction Enzyme; 5′ cloning site XhoI (not destroyed); 3′ cloning site XbaI (not destroyed)
  Sequencing primers: 5′ CMV-F
Resource information
  A portion of this plasmid was derived from a plasmid made by: ADDGENE
Terms and licenses: Academic/Nonprofit Terms; Industry Terms: Not Available to Industry
How to cite: pLV-ER GFP was a gift from Pantelis Tsoulfas (Addgene plasmid # 80069 ; http://n2t.net/addgene:80069 ; RRID:Addgene_80069)
