>Addgene plasmid #80069 | pLV-ER GFP | depositor partial sequence | sequence record 150303 | CMV-F primer used for sequencing
CNNNNNNNNNGNNNNNGCAGANCTCGTTTAGTGAACCGTCAGATCGCCTGGAGACGCCATCCACGCTGTT
TTGACCTCCATAGAAGACACCGCCCGGGCGTACGGGATCCCACCGGTGCTCGAGATGGTGAGCAAGGGCG
CCGAGCTGTTCACCGGCATCGTGCCCATCCTGATCGAGCTGAATGGCGATGTGAATGGCCACAAGTTCAG
CGTGAGCGGCGAGGGCGAGGGCGATGCCACCTACGGCAAGCTGACCCTGAAGTTCATCTGCACCACCGGC
AAGCTGCCTGTGCCCTGGCCCACCCTGGTGACCACCCTGAGCTACGGCGTGCAGTGCTTCTCACGCTACC
CCGATCACATGAAGCAGCACGACTTCTTCAAGAGCGCCATGCCTGAGGGCTACATCCAGGAGCGCACCAT
CTTCTTCGAGGATGACGGCAACTACAAGTCGCGCGCCGAGGTGAAGTTCGAGGGCGATACCCTGGTGAAT
CGCATCGAGCTGACCGGCACCGATTTCAAGGAGGATGGCAACATCCTGGGCAATAAGATGGAGTACAACT
ACAACGCCCACAATGTGTACATCATGACCGACAAGGCCAAGAATGGCATCAAGGTGAACTTCAAGATCCG
CCACAACATCGAGGATGGCAGCGTGCAGCTGGCCGACCACTACCAGCAGAATACCCCCATCGGCGATGGC
CCTGTGCTGCTGCCCGATAACCACTACCTGTCCACCCAGAGCGCCCTGTCCAAGGACCCCAACGAGAAGC
GCGATCACATGATCTACTTCGGCTTCGTGACCGCCGCCGCCATCACCCACGGCATGGNTGANCTGTACAA
GTCCGGACTCAGATCTATGCCTGGNCCGACCCCCAGTGGCACTAANGTNNNTCCTCNGGCGCTCTCCCAG
CAAAGCAGTGGCCGCCCNGGNGNCNGGNTCCACTGTCCGGCAGANNAANTGCCANCTGTGNNNAGGNNGC
AGNCGCANANNCGNNGNNCGGGGGGNNNNGGCGATNNANNNNAANATNNNNNGGNTCAANNNNNNNNNNN
NNNNNNNNNNNNNTCNNTTCNNCNNNTNNNNNTNNNGTNNNNNNNNGGNNAGNNNNNNNNNNGNNNNCNA
NNNNGNNNGGNNCNANNNNNNGN
