>Addgene plasmid #80069 | pLV-ER GFP | addgene partial sequence | sequence record 154191 | CMV-F 5'-CGCAAATGGGCGGTAGGCGTG-3'
CTATATAAGCAGAGCTCGTTTAGTGAACCGTCAGATCGCCTGGAGACGCCATCCACGCTGTTTTGACCTC
CATAGAAGACACCGCCCGGGCGTACGGGATCCCACCGGTGCTCGAGATGGTGAGCAAGGGCGCCGAGCTG
TTCACCGGCATCGTGCCCATCCTGATCGAGCTGAATGGCGATGTGAATGGCCACAAGTTCAGCGTGAGCG
GCGAGGGCGAGGGCGATGCCACCTACGGCAAGCTGACCCTGAAGTTCATCTGCACCACCGGCAAGCTGCC
TGTGCCCTGGCCCACCCTGGTGACCACCCTGAGCTACGGCGTGCAGTGCTTCTCACGCTACCCCGATCAC
ATGAAGCAGCACGACTTCTTCAAGAGCGCCATGCCTGAGGGCTACATCCAGGAGCGCACCATCTTCTTCG
AGGATGACGGCAACTACAAGTCGCGCGCCGAGGTGAAGTTCGAGGGCGATACCCTGGTGAATCGCATCGA
GCTGACCGGCACCGATTTCAAGGAGGATGGCAACATCCTGGGCAATAAGATGGAGTACAACTACAACGCC
CACAATGTGTACATCATGACCGACAAGGCCAAGAATGGCATCAAGGTGAACTTCAAGATCCGCCACAACA
TCGAGGATGGCAGCGTGCAGCTGGCCGACCACTACCAGCAGAATACCCCCATCGGCGATGGCCCTGTGCT
GCTGCCCGATAACCACTACCTGTCCACCCAGAGCGCCCTGTCCAAGGACCCCAACGAGAAGCGCGATCAC
ATGATCTACTTCGGCTTCGTGACCGCCGCCGCCATCACCCACGGCATGGATGAGCTGTACAAGTCCGGAC
TCAGATCT
[162 nt withheld, positions 849-1010]
