>Addgene plasmid #80069 | pLV-ER GFP | addgene partial sequence | sequence record 154193 | Futet-R 5'-CAAAGGCATTAAAGCAGCGT-3'
GGAGCAACATAGTTAAGAATACCAGTCAATCTTTCACAAATTTTGTAATCCAGAGGTTGATTGTCGATAT
CTGTACAGGGCCCTGATCATCCGGAGTCGACCCTGCAGGTCTAGACTA
[288 nt withheld, positions 119-406]
AGATCTGAGTCCGGACTTGTACAGCTCATCCATGCCGTGGGTGATGGCGGCGGCGGTCACGAAGCCGAAG
TAGATCATGTGATCGCGCTTCTCGTTGGGGTCCTTGGACAGGGCGCTCTGGGTGGACAGGTAGTGGTTAT
CGGGCAGCAGCACAGGGCCATCGCCGATGGGGGTATTCTGCTGGTAGTGGTCGGCCAGCTGCACGCTGCC
ATCCTCGATGTTGTGGCGGATCTTGAAGTTCACCTTGATGCCATTCTTGGCCTTGTCGGTCATGATGTAC
ACATTGTGGGCGTTGTAGTTGTACTCCATCTTATTGCCCAGGATGTTGCCATCCTCCTTGAAATCGGTGC
CGGTCAGCTCGATGCGATTCACCAGGGTATCGCCCTCGAACTTCACCTCGGCGCGCGACTTGTAGTTGCC
GTCATCCTCGAAGAAGATGGTGCGCTCCTGGATGTAGCCCTCAGGCATGGCGCTCTTGAAGAAGTCGTGC
TGCTTCATGTGATCGGGGTAGCGTGAGAAGCACTGCACGCCGTAGCTCAGGGTGGTCACCAGGGTGGGCC
AGGGCACAGGCAGCTTGCCGGTGGTGCAGATGAACTTCAGGGTCAGCTTGCCGTAGGTGG
